>Addgene plasmid #87280 | pRS414 Hsh155 K410N | addgene full sequence | sequence record 189176 | Addgene NGS Result
TCGCGCGTTTCGGTGATGACGGTGAAAACCTCTGACACATGCAGCTCCCGGAGACGGTCACAGCTTGTCT
GTAAGCGGATGCCGGGAGCAGACAAGCCCGTCAGGGCGCGTCAGCGGGTGTTGGCGGGTGTCGGGGCTGG
CTTAACTATGCGGCATCAGAGCAGATTGTACTGAGAGTGCACCATAGATCACGACATTACTATATATATA
ATATAGGAAGCATTTAATAGAACAGCATCGTAATATATGTGTACTTTGCAGTTATGACGCCAGATGGCAG
TAGTGGAAGATATTCTTTATTGAAAAATAGCTTGTCACCTTACGTACAATCTTGATCCGGAGCTTTTCTT
TTTTTGCCGATTAAGAATTAATTCGGTCGAAAAAAGAAAAGGAGAGGGCCAAGAGGGAGGGCATTGGTGA
CTATTGAGCACGTGAGTATACGTGATTAAGCACACAAAGGCAGCTTGGAGTATGTCTGTTATTAATTTCA
CAGGTAGTTCTGGTCCATTGGTGAAAGTTTGCGGCTTGCAGAGCACAGAGGCCGCAGAATGTGCTCTAGA
TTCCGATGCTGACTTGCTGGGTATTATATGTGTGCCCAATAGAAAGAGAACAATTGACCCGGTTATTGCA
AGGAAAATTTCAAGTCTTGTAAAAGCATATAAAAATAGTTCAGGCACTCCGAAATACTTGGTTGGCGTGT
TTCGTAATCAACCTAAGGAGGATGTTTTGGCTCTGGTCAATGATTACGGCATTGATATCGTCCAACTGCA
TGGAGATGAGTCGTGGCAAGAATACCAAGAGTTCCTCGGTTTGCCAGTTATTAAAAGACTCGTATTTCCA
AAAGACTGCAACATACTACTCAGTGCAGCTTCACAGAAACCTCATTCGTTTATTCCCTTGTTTGATTCAG
AAGCAGGTGGGACAGGTGAACTTTTGGATTGGAACTCGATTTCTGACTGGGTTGGAAGGCAAGAGAGCCC
CGAAAGCTTACATTTTATGTTAGCTGGTGGACTGACGCCAGAAAATGTTGGTGATGCGCTTAGATTAAAT
GGCGTTATTGGTGTTGATGTAAGCGGAGGTGTGGAGACAAATGGTGTAAAAGACTCTAACAAAATAGCAA
ATTTCGTCAAAAATGCTAAGAAATAGGTTATTACTGAGTAGTATTTATTTAAGTATTGTTTGTGCACTTG
CCGATCTATGCGGTGTGAAATACCGCACAGATGCGTAAGGAGAAAATACCGCATCAGGAAATTGTAAGCG
TTAATATTTTGTTAAAATTCGCGTTAAATTTTTGTTAAATCAGCTCATTTTTTAACCAATAGGCCGAAAT
CGGCAAAATCCCTTATAAATCAAAAGAATAGACCGAGATAGGGT
[37 nt withheld, positions 1375-1411]
AAAGAACGTGGACTCCAACGTCAAAGG
[49 nt withheld, positions 1439-1487]
T
[91 nt withheld, positions 1489-1579]
G
[124 nt withheld, positions 1581-1704]
CCATTCGCCATTCAGGCTGCGCAACTGTTGGGAAGGGCGATCGGTGCGGGCCTCTTCGCTATTACGCCAG
CTGGCGAAAGGGGGATGTGCTGCAAGGCGATTAAGTTGGGTAACGCCAGGGTTTTCCCAGTCACGACGTT
GTAAAACGACGGCCAGTGAGCGCGCGTAATACGACTCACTATAGGGCGAATTGGGTACCGGGCCCCCCCC
TCGAGCATGTACTTTCCGCCTAACTACCATCACCTGTCTTTATTTATTCCGCTGACAGATATGCACAACC
AATTATCGTCTCTTGAAAGCTTTTTAGACGTGATTGCTGTTATTTGGCACGTTGTTAGTATTTAAGCTTA
TTCGGGTTTGCATTGATATTTGCCCGAGCAGAAATCTCCTTCTCGATGAGTTAGAACTGAAACATCTCTT
CAATTACTTATACATAATAAACATAGAAAGCCAGGACCTGTCATCATGAGTCATCCGATTCAATTTGTAA
ACGCTAATAATAGCGATAAGAGCCACCAATTAGGCGGTCAATATTCTATTCCTCAGGATTTGAGGGAAAA
CCTGCAGAAAGAAGCTGCACGTATTGGTGAGAACGAAAAAGATGTGCTACAGGAAAAAATGGAAACTAGG
ACAGTGCAAAATCGAGAGGATTCATACCACAAAAGAAGGTTTGATATGAAGTTTGAGCCGGATTCCGATA
CACAAACTGTTACGTCTTCAGAAAATACCCAAGACGCTGTCGTGCCAAGGAAAAGAAAATCTCGTTGGGA
TGTAAAAGGGTACGAGCCACCTGATGAATCTTCAACAGCGGTCAAAGAAAACTCTGATAGTGCTTTGGTT
AATGTAGAAGGAATCCATGATTTGATGTTTTTTAAACCTTCTGACCATAAATATTTCGCCGACGTTATAT
CCAAAAAACCCATAGATGAGTTAAATAAGGATGAAAAGAAAGAAAGAACCCTGTCGATGTTACTTCTGAA
AATAAAAAATGGCAATACAGCGAGTAGGAGGACTTCTATGCGGATTTTAACCGATAAAGCTGTTACATTT
GGTCCAGAAATGATATTTAACCGCTTATTGCCCATATTACTAGACAGAAGTTTGGAAGACCAGGAAAGAC
ATCTAATGATCAAGACCATAGATCGCGTCCTTTACCAGCTAGGAGATTTAACAAAACCTTACGTTCACAA
AATACTTGTAGTAGCTGCCCCATTGCTAATAGATGAAGATCCAATGGTTCGTTCAACAGGCCAGGAGATA
ATCACCAATCTGTCTACAGTCGCTGGCCTAAAAACCATTCTAACAGTAATGAGACCTGATATTGAGAATG
AGGATGAGTATGTTAGAAATGTAACTTCAAGAGCGGCGGCTGTGGTGGCAAAAGCCCTTGGTGTTAATCA
ATTGCTTCCTTTCATCAATGCAGCATGCCACTCACGGAAGTCTTGGAAAGCAAGGCATACTGGCATAAAA
ATTGTGCAGCAAATAGGTATACTTTTGGGAATAGGTGTCTTGAATCATCTTACTGGGCTGATGAGTTGTA
TCAAAGACTGCCTAATGGATGATCACGTTCCGGTGCGAATTGTTACAGCACATACTTTATCAACACTAGC
AGAAAATTCTTATCCATATGGTATCGAAGTTTTCAACGTTGTACTGGAGCCATTATGGAAGGGTATAAGA
AGTCATCGTGGTAATGTGCTATCTTCTTTTTTAAAAGCTGTTGGATCTATGATCCCATTGATGGACCCAG
AGTATGCCGGTTATTATACCACAGAAGCAATGAGAATAATTAGACGTGAATTCGACTCTCCCGATGATGA
AATGAAAAAGACCATTCTTTTAGTATTACAAAAATGTAGCGCTGTAGAATCCATAACGCCAAAATTTCTG
AGAGAAGAAATCGCGCCAGAATTCTTTCAAAAATTTTGGGTCAGACGAGTGGCATTGGATAGACCATTAA
ACAAAGTTGTTACATATACTACTGTTACATTAGCAAAGAAATTAGGTTGTTCTTATACCATTGATAAATT
ATTAACACCATTGAGAGATGAAGCTGAGCCGTTCAGAACAATGGCTGTCCATGCTGTTACTAGAACAGTA
AACTTATTAGGGACAGCAGATTTAGATGAGAGATTAGAAACGAGGCTTATTGATGCGCTCTTGATAGCAT
TTCAAGAACAAACAAATAGTGATTCTATAATCTTTAAAGGGTTTGGGGCAGTGACGGTGTCACTTGACAT
CCGTATGAAACCGTTTTTAGCACCCATTGTGAGTACGATTTTAAATCATTTAAAGCATAAAACTCCCTTG
GTTCGTCAACATGCAGCAGATCTATGTGCCATACTAATACCAGTCATCAAGAACTGTCACGAATTCGAAA
TGTTGAATAAATTGAACATTATATTGTATGAATCCTTAGGCGAAGTATATCCAGAGGTATTAGGTTCTAT
AATCAACGCTATGTACTGTATTACTAGCGTAATGGATTTGGATAAACTACAACCTCCTATTAATCAAATT
TTACCAACCTTAACTCCAATTTTAAGAAACAAGCATAGAAAAGTCGAAGTAAACACTATCAAATTTGTTG
GACTTATTGGTAAATTAGCACCTACCTATGCACCTCCTAAAGAATGGATGAGAATATGTTTTGAACTATT
AGAACTTTTGAAAAGTACAAATAAAGAAATAAGAAGATCAGCAAATGCCACGTTTGGATTCATTGCTGAA
GCAATTGGACCTCACGATGTTCTTGTTGCGTTATTGAACAATTTAAAGGTTCAAGAACGTCAGTTACGTG
TATGCACGGCTGTTGCTATCGGTATCGTTGCTAAAGTGTGTGGTCCTTACAACGTGCTGCCAGTAATCAT
GAATGAATACACAACACCAGAGACTAATGTTCAAAACGGTGTTCTCAAGGCCATGTCATTCATGTTTGAG
TACATTGGTAACATGTCTAAGGATTACATATACTTCATAACACCATTATTAGAAGATGCACTCACCGATA
GGGATTTAGTTCATCGTCAGACAGCGTCGAACGTAATAACCCACTTAGCTTTAAACTGTTCAGGTACAGG
TCACGAAGATGCCTTCATTCATTTAATGAATCTTCTAATACCCAATATTTTTGAAACTTCACCACATGCT
ATTATGCGTATTTTAGAAGGTTTGGAGGCACTGAGTCAAGCTCTTGGCCCTGGACTATTCATGAACTACA
TATGGGCAGGATTGTTCCATCCAGCGAAGAATGTAAGGAAAGCATTTTGGAGGGTGTATAATAACATGTA
CGTAATGTACCAGGACGCCATGGTACCTTTTTACCCCGTTACACCAGACAACAATGAAGAATATATAGAA
GAACTGGATTTAGTTCTGTGAATATATATAGAGCATATAAATAACCACAACTTGTAAGAATATTTTACTT
GACACACCTATATCATCACGTCACGATGCCTTCATAGATTATGATGAAATATAAACAGAACCTGCTATTG
GAAAAAAAAGGGCAGGAAAAAATTTTGTGAAAGTGAGTAAAAGAAAGATGAAGAGCGAGACATGGATAAT
AAGAAATAGATGTCACTAATGGACAATTGGAAGACTGATATGGAAAGTTACGATGAAGGAGGAGCTCCAG
CTTTTGTTCCCTTTAGTGAGGGTTAATTGCGCGCTTGGCGTAATCATGGTCATAGCTGTTTCCTGTGTGA
AATTGTTATCCGCTCACAATTCCACACAACATACGAGCCGGAAGCATAAAGTGTAAAGCCTGGGGTGCCT
AATGAGTGAGCTAACTCACATTAATTGCGTTGCGCTCACTGCCCGCTTTCCAGTCGGGAAACCTGTCGTG
CCAGCTGCATTAATGAATCGGCCAACGCGCGGGGAGAGGCGGTTTGCGTATTGGGCGCTCTTCCGCTTCC
TCGCTCACTGACTCGCTGCGCTCGGTCGTTCGGCTGCGGCGAGCGGTATCAGCTCACTCAAAGGCGGTAA
TACGGTTATCCACAGAATCAGGGGATAACGCAGGAAAGAACATGTGAGCAAAAGGCCAGCAAAAGGCCAG
GAACCGTAAAAAGGCCGCGTTGCTGGCGTTTTTCCATAGGCTCCGCCCCCCTGACGAGCATCACAAAAAT
CGACGCTCAAGTCAGAGGTGGCGAAACCCGACAGGACTATAAAGATACCAGGCGTTTCCCCCTGGAAGCT
CCCTCGTGCGCTCTCCTGTTCCGACCCTGCCGCTTACCGGATACCTGTCCGCCTTTCTCCCTTCGGGAAG
CGTGGCGCTTTCTCATAGCTCACGCTGTAGGTATCTCAGTTCGGTGTAGGTCGTTCGCTCCAAGCTGGGC
TGTGTGCACGAACCCCCCGTTCAGCCCGACCGCTGCGCCTTATCCGGTAACTATCGTCTTGAGTCCAACC
CGGTAAGACACGACTTATCGCCACTGGCAGCAGCCACTGGTAACAGGATTAGCAGAGCGAGGTATGTAGG
CGGTGCTACAGAGTTCTTGAAGTGGTGGCCTAACTACGGCTACACTAGAAGAACAGTATTTGGTATCTGC
GCTCTGCTGAAGCCAGTTACCTTCGGAAAAAGAGTTGGTAGCTCTTGATCCGGCAAACAAACCACCGCTG
GTAGCGGTGGTTTTTTTGTTTGCAAGCAGCAGATTACGCGCAGAAAAAAAGGATCTCAAGAAGATCCTTT
GATCTTTTCTACGGGGTCTGACGCTCAGTGGAACGAAAACTCACGTTAAGGGATTTTGGTCATGAGATTA
TCAAAAAGGATCTTCACCTAGATCCTTTTAAATTAAAAATGAAGTTTTAAATCAATCTAAAGTATATATG
AGTAAACTTGGTCTGACAGTTACCAATGCTTAATCAGTGAGGCACCTATCTCAGCGATCTGTCTATTTCG
TTCATCCATAGTTGCCTGACTCCCCGTCGTGTAGATAACTACGATACGGGAGGGCTTACCATCTGGCCCC
AGTGCTGCAATGATACCGCGAGACCCACGCTCACCGGCTCCAGATTTATCAGCAATAAACCAGCCAGCCG
GAAGGGCCGAGCGCAGAAGTGGTCCTGCAACTTTATCCGCCTCCATCCAGTCTATTAATTGTTGCCGGGA
AGCTAGAGTAAGTAGTTCGCCAGTTAATAGTTTGCGCAACGTTGTTGCCATTGCTACAGGCATCGTGGTG
TCACGCTCGTCGTTTGGTATGGCTTCATTCAGCTCCGGTTCCCAACGATCAAGGCGAGTTACATGATCCC
CCATGTTGTGCAAAAAAGCGGTTAGCTCCTTCGGTCCTCCGATCGTTGTCAGAAGTAAGTTGGCCGCAGT
GTTATCACTCATGGTTATGGCAGCACTGCATAATTCTCTTACTGTCATGCCATCCGTAAGATGCTTTTCT
GTGACTGGTGAGTACTCAACCAAGTCATTCTGAGAATAGTGTATGCGGCGACCGAGTTGCTCTTGCCCGG
CGTCAATACGGGATAATACCGCGCCACATAGCAGAACTTTAAAAGTGCTCATCATTGGAAAACGTTCTTC
GGGGCGAAAACTCTCAAGGATCTTACCGCTGTTGAGATCCAGTTCGATGTAACCCACTCGTGCACCCAAC
TGATCTTCAGCATCTTTTACTTTCACCAGCGTTTCTGGGTGAGCAAAAACAGGAAGGCAAAATGCCGCAA
AAAAGGGAATAAGGGCGACACGGAAATGTTGAATACTCATACTCTTCCTTTTTCAATATTATTGAAGCAT
TTATCAGGGTTATTGTCTCATGAGCGGATACATATTTGAATGTATTTAGAAAAATAAACAAATAGGGGTT
CCGCGCACATTTCCCCGAAAAGTGCCACCTGGGTCCTTTTCATCACGTGCTATAAAAATAATTATAATTT
AAATTTTTTAATATAAATATATAAATTAAAAATAGAAAGTAAAAAAAGAAATTAAAGAAAAAATAGTTTT
TGTTTTCCGAAGATGTAAAAGACTCTAGGGGGATCGCCAACAAATACTACCTTTTATCTTGCTCTTCCTG
CTCTCAGGTATTAATGCCGAATTGTTTCATCTTGTCTGTGTAGAAGACCACACACGAAAATCCTGTGATT
TTACATTTTACTTATCGTTAATCGAATGTATATCTATTTAATCTGCTTTTCTTGTCTAATAAATATATAT
GTAAAGTACGCTTTTTGTTGAAATTTTTTAAACCTTTGTTTATTTTTTTTTCTTCATTCCGTAACTCTTC
TACCTTCTTTATTTACTTTCTAAAATCCAAATACAAAACATAAAAATAAATAAACACAGAGTAAATTCCC
AAATTATTCCATCATTAAAAGATACGAGGCGCGTGTAAGTTACAGGCAAGCGATCCGTCTAAGAAACCAT
TATTATCATGACATTAACCTATAAAAATAGGCGTATCACGAGGCCCTTTCGTC
Features (pLannotate 1.2.2; 19 found; start..end, strand, type, name):
    137..186     +  misc_feature   bom (fragment): basis of mobility region from pBR322
    324..471     +  promoter       TRP1 promoter: S. cerevisiae TRP1
    472..1146    +  CDS            TRP1: phosphoribosylanthranilate isomerase, required for tryptophan biosynthesis; S. cerevisiae TRP1; yeast auxotrophic marker
   1197..1248    +  misc_feature   bom (fragment): basis of mobility region from pBR322
   1276..1704    -  rep_origin     f1 ori (sequence partly withheld): f1 bacteriophage origin of replication; arrow indicates direction of (+) strand synthesis
   1708..1863    -  CDS            lacZα (fragment): LacZα fragment of β-galactosidase; lacZ fragment
   1871..1889    +  promoter       T7 promoter: promoter for bacteriophage T7 RNA polymerase
   2170..5082    +  CDS            HSH155: SF3B1_YEAST - Experimental evidence at protein level: Swiss-Prot protein existence level 1. Contacts pre-mRNA on both sides of the branch site early in spliceosome assembly. From Saccharomyces cerevisiae (strain ATCC 204508 / S288c) (Baker's yeast).
   5284..5337    +  CDS            ABZ2 (fragment): PABC_YEAST - Experimental evidence at protein level: Swiss-Prot protein existence level 1. Converts 4-amino-4-deoxychorismate into 4-aminobenzoate (PABA) and pyruvate. From Saccharomyces cerevisiae (strain ATCC 204508 / S288c) (Baker's yeast).
   5354..5372    -  promoter       T3 promoter: promoter for bacteriophage T3 RNA polymerase
   5417..5433    -  protein_bind   lac operator: The lac repressor binds to the lac operator to inhibit transcription in E. coli. This inhibition can be relieved by adding lactose or isopropyl-β-D-thiogalactopyranoside (IPTG). lac repressor encoded by lacI
   5441..5471    -  promoter       lac promoter: promoter for the E. coli lac operon
   5486..5507    -  protein_bind   CAP binding site: CAP binding activates transcription in the presence of cAMP. E. coli catabolite activator protein
   5520..5612    -  CDS            lacI (fragment): lac repressor; lacI; The lac repressor binds to the lac operator to inhibit transcription in E. coli. This inhibition can be relieved by adding lactose or isopropyl-β-D-thiogalactopyranoside (IPTG).
   5795..6383    -  rep_origin     ori: high-copy-number ColE1/pMB1/pBR322/pUC origin of replication
   6554..7414    -  CDS            AmpR: β-lactamase; bla; confers resistance to ampicillin, carbenicillin, and related antibiotics
   7415..7519    -  promoter       AmpR promoter: bla
   7556..8059    +  misc_feature   CEN/ARS: S. cerevisiae CEN6 centromere fused to an autonomously replicating sequence
   8127..35      +  CDS            rop (fragment) (across the origin): Rop protein, which maintains plasmids at low copy number; rop
