[The description below was written by a language model from this plasmid's Addgene catalogue record and pLannotate feature annotations shown in this document.]
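Description:
pRS414 Hsh155 K410N is a yeast–E. coli shuttle plasmid built on the pRS414 centromeric backbone, carrying a mutant allele of the Saccharomyces cerevisiae HSH155 gene (YMR288W). In bacteria it replicates from a high-copy ColE1/pUC-type origin and is selected through the β-lactamase (AmpR) gene. In yeast, the CEN6/ARS element provides autonomous replication with centromere-mediated segregation, which generally keeps such plasmids at low, stable copy number. The TRP1 marker, driven by its own promoter, allows selection in tryptophan auxotrophs. An f1 origin and remnants of the lacZα multiple cloning region, flanked by T7 and T3 phage promoters, are standard pRS-series backbone elements.

The insert of about 3.4 kb was cloned between SacI and XhoI sites, both of which were retained. It contains the HSH155 open reading frame (about 2.9 kb in the annotation) encoding the yeast orthologue of SF3b1, a spliceosomal protein that contacts pre-mRNA on both sides of the branch site early in spliceosome assembly, here with the K410N substitution. The insert extends a few hundred base pairs on either side of the coding sequence, and a short fragment of another yeast gene, ABZ2, is annotated downstream, which suggests a genomic fragment. No yeast promoter for HSH155 is annotated or stated in the record, so expression from native flanking sequence is plausible but not documented. The associated publication concerns SF3b1 mutations linked to myelodysplastic syndromes and their effect on the fidelity of branch-site selection in yeast. This is consistent with use of the plasmid to express the K410N variant in yeast for splicing studies.
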