Addgene plasmid #87280: pRS414 Hsh155 K410N
Purpose: Encodes Hsh155 K410N for expression in yeast
Depositing lab: Aaron Hoskins. Depositing organization: University of Wisconsin, Madison. Publication: SF3b1 mutations associated with myelodysplastic syndromes alter the fidelity of branchsite selection in yeast. Carrocci TJ, Zoerner DM, Paulson JC, Hoskins AA. Nucleic Acids Res. 2017 Jan 6. pii: gkw1349. doi: 10.1093/nar/gkw1349. PubMed 28062854.
Backbone
  Vector backbone: pRS414
  Backbone manufacturer: ATCC
  Backbone size w/o insert (bp): 4788
  Total vector size (bp): 8124
  Vector type: Bacterial Expression, Yeast Expression
  Selectable markers: TRP1
Growth in bacteria
  Bacterial resistance: Ampicillin, 100 μg/mL
  Growth temperature: 37°C
  Growth strain: DH5alpha
  Copy number: Unknown
Gene/Insert
  Gene/Insert name: HSH155
  Species: S. cerevisiae (budding yeast)
  Insert size (bp): 3426
  Mutation: K410N
  GenBank ID: NP_014015.1
  Entrez Gene: HSH155 (a.k.a. YMR288W)
  Cloning method: Restriction Enzyme; 5′ cloning site SacI (not destroyed); 3′ cloning site XhoI (not destroyed)
  Sequencing primers: 5′ TGTAAAACGACGGCCAGT; 3′ CAGGAAACAGCTATGAC
Terms and licenses: Academic/Nonprofit Terms; Industry Terms: Not Available to Industry
How to cite: pRS414 Hsh155 K410N was a gift from Aaron Hoskins (Addgene plasmid # 87280 ; http://n2t.net/addgene:87280 ; RRID:Addgene_87280)
